>Addgene plasmid #170698 | tetO-NR2F1 | addgene full sequence | sequence record 366901 | Addgene NGS Result
ACGTCGACGGATCGGGAGATCTCCCGATCCCCTATGGTGCACTCTCAGTACAATCTGCTCTGATGCCGCA
TAGTTAAGCCAGTATCTGCTCCCTGCTTGTGTGTTGGAGGTCGCTGAGTAGTGCGCGAGCAAAATTTAAG
CTACAACAAGGCAAGGCTTGACCGACAATTGCATGAAGAATCTGCTTAGGGTTAGGCGTTTTGCGCTGCT
TCGCGATGTACGGGCCAGATATACGCGTTGACATTGATTATTGACTAGTTATTAATAGTAATCAATTACG
GGGTCATTAGTTCATAGCCCATATATGGAGTTCCGCGTTACATAACTTACGGTAAATGGCCCGCCTGGCT
GACCGCCCAACGACCCCCGCCCATTGACGTCAATAATGACGTATGTTCCCATAGTAACGCCAATAGGGAC
TTTCCATTGACGTCAATGGGTGGAGTATTTACGGTAAACTGCCCACTTGGCAGTACATCAAGTGTATCAT
ATGCCAAGTACGCCCCCTATTGACGTCAATGACGGTAAATGGCCCGCCTGGCATTATGCCCAGTACATGA
CCTTATGGGACTTTCCTACTTGGCAGTACATCTACGTATTAGTCATCGCTATTACCATGGTGATGCGGTT
TTGGCAGTACATCAATGGGCGTGGATAGCGGTTTGACTCACGGGGATTTCCAAGTCTCCACCCCATTGAC
GTCAATGGGAGTTTGTTTTGGCACCAAAATCAACGGGACTTTCCAAAATGTCGTAACAACTCCGCCCCAT
TGACGCAAATGGGCGGTAGGCGTGTACGGTGGGAGGTCTATATAAGCAGCGCGTTTTGCCTGTACTGGGT
CTCTCTGGTTAGACCAGATCTGAGCCTGGGAGCTCTCTGGCTAACTAGGGAACCCACTGCTTAAGCCTCA
ATAAAGCTTGCCTTGAGTGCTTCAAGTAGTGTGTGCCCGTCTGTTGTGTGACTCTGGTAACTAGAGATCC
CTCAGACCCTTTTAGTCAGTGTGGAAAATCTCTAGCAGTGGCGCCCGAACAGGGACTTGAAAGCGAAAGG
GAAACCAGAGGAGCTCTCTCGACGCAGGACTCGGCTTGCTGAAGCGCGCACGGCAAGAGGCGAGGGGCGG
CGACTGGTGAGTACGCCAAAAATTTTGACTAGCGGAGGCTAGAAGGAGAGAGATGGGTGCGAGAGCGTCA
GTATTAAGCGGGGGAGAATTAGATCGCGATGGGAAAAAATTCGGTTAAGGCCAGGGGGAAAGAAAAAATA
TAAATTAAAACATATAGTATGGGCAAGCAGGGAGCTAGAACGATTCGCAGTTAATCCTGGCCTGTTAGAA
ACATCAGAAGGCTGTAGACAAATACTGGGACAGCTACAACCATCCCTTCAGACAGGATCAGAAGAACTTA
GATCATTATATAATACAGTAGCAACCCTCTATTGTGTGCATCAAAGGATAGAGATAAAAGACACCAAGGA
AGCTTTAGACAAGATAGAGGAAGAGCAAAACAAAAGTAAGACCACCGCACAGCAAGCGGCCGCTGATCTT
CAGACCTGGAGGAGGAGATATGAGGGACAATTGGAGAAGTGAATTATATAAATATAAAGTAGTAAAAATT
GAACCATTAGGAGTAGCACCCACCAAGGCAAAGAGAAGAGTGGTGCAGAGAGAAAAAAGAGCAGTGGGAA
TAGGAGCTTTGTTCCTTGGGTTCTTGGGAGCAGCAGGAAGCACTATGGGCGCAGCGTCAATGACGCTGAC
GGTACAGGCCAGACAATTATTGTCTGGTATAGTGCAGCAGCAGAACAATTTGCTGAGGGCTATTGAGGCG
CAACAGCATCTGTTGCAACTCACAGTCTGGGGCATCAAGCAGCTCCAGGCAAGAATCCTGGCTGTGGAAA
GATACCTAAAGGATCAACAGCTCCTGGGGATTTGGGGTTGCTCTGGAAAACTCATTTGCACCACTGCTGT
GCCTTGGAATGCTAGTTGGAGTAATAAATCTCTGGAACAGATTTGGAATCACACGACCTGGATGGAGTGG
GACAGAGAAATTAACAATTACACAAGCTTAATACACTCCTTAATTGAAGAATCGCAAAACCAGCAAGAAA
AGAATGAACAAGAATTATTGGAATTAGATAAATGGGCAAGTTTGTGGAATTGGTTTAACATAACAAATTG
GCTGTGGTATATAAAATTATTCATAATGATAGTAGGAGGCTTGGTAGGTTTAAGAATAGTTTTTGCTGTA
CTTTCTATAGTGAATAGAGTTAGGCAGGGATATTCACCATTATCGTTTCAGACCCACCTCCCAACCCCGA
GGGGACCCGACAGGCCCGAAGGAATAGAAGAAGAAGGTGGAGAGAGAGACAGAGACAGATCCATTCGATT
AGTGAACGGATCGGCACTGCGTGCGCCAATTCTGCAGACAAATGGCAGTATTCATCCACAATTTTAAAAG
AAAAGGGGGGATTGGGGGGTACAGTGCAGGGGAAAGAATAGTAGACATAATAGCAACAGACATACAAACT
AAAGAATTACAAAAACAAATTACAAAAATTCAAAATTTTCGGGTTTATTACAGGGACAGCAGAGATCCAG
TTTGGTTATCGAGTTTACCACTCCCTATCAGTGATAGAGAAAAGTGAAAGTCGAGTTTACCACTCCCTAT
CAGTGATAGAGAAAAGTGAAAGTCGAGTTTACCACTCCCTATCAGTGATAGAGAAAAGTGAAAGTCGAGT
TTACCACTCCCTATCAGTGATAGAGAAAAGTGAAAGTCGAGTTTACCACTCCCTATCAGTGATAGAGAAA
AGTGAAAGTCGAGTTTACCACTCCCTATCAGTGATAGAGAAAAGTGAAAGTCGAGTTTACCACTCCCTAT
CAGTGATAGAGAAAAGTGAAAGTCGAGCTCGGTACCCGGGTCGAGGTAGGCGTGTACGGTGGGAGGCCTA
TATAAGCAGAGCTCGTTTAGTGAACCGTCAGATCGCCTGGAGACGCCATCCACGCTGTTTTGACCTCCAT
AGAAGACACCGGGACCGATCCAGCCTCCGCGGCCCCGAATTGTAATACGACTCACTATAGGGAGACCCAA
GCTGGCTAGGTAAGCTTGATCAACAAGTTTGTACAAAAAAGCAGGCTTCACCATGGCAATGGTAGTTAGC
AGCTGGCGAGATCCGCAGGACGACGTGGCCGGGGGCAACCCCGGCGGCCCCAACCCCGCAGCGCAGGCGG
CCCGCGGCGGCGGCGGCGCCGGCGAGCAGCAGCAGCAGGCGGGCTCGGGCGCGCCGCACACGCCGCAGAC
CCCGGGCCAGCCCGGAGCGCCCGCCACCCCCGGCACGGCGGGGGACAAGGGCCAGGGCCCGCCCGGTTCG
GGCCAGAGCCAGCAGCACATCGAGTGCGTGGTGTGCGGGGACAAGTCGAGCGGCAAGCACTACGGCCAAT
TCACCTGCGAGGGCTGCAAAAGTTTCTTCAAGAGGAGCGTCCGCAGGAACTTAACTTACACATGCCGTGC
CAACAGGAACTGTCCCATCGACCAGCACCACCGCAACCAGTGCCAATACTGCCGCCTCAAGAAGTGCCTC
AAAGTGGGCATGAGGCGGGAAGCGGTTCAGCGAGGAAGAATGCCTCCAACCCAGCCCAATCCAGGCCAGT
ACGCACTCACCAACGGGGACCCCCTCAACGGCCACTGCTACCTGTCCGGCTACATCTCGCTGCTGCTGCG
CGCCGAGCCCTACCCCACGTCGCGCTACGGCAGCCAGTGCATGCAGCCCAACAACATTATGGGCATCGAG
AACATCTGCGAGCTGGCCGCGCGCCTGCTCTTCAGCGCCGTCGAGTGGGCCCGCAACATCCCCTTCTTCC
CGGATCTGCAGATCACCGACCAGGTGTCCCTGCTACGCCTCACCTGGAGCGAGCTGTTCGTGCTCAACGC
GGCCCAGTGCTCTATGCCGCTGCACGTGGCGCCGTTGCTGGCCGCCGCCGGCCTGCATGCCTCGCCCATG
TCTGCCGACCGCGTCGTGGCCTTCATGGACCACATCCGCATCTTCCAGGAGCAGGTGGAGAAGCTCAAGG
CGCTACACGTCGACTCAGCCGAGTACAGCTGCCTCAAAGCCATCGTGCTGTTCACGTCAGACGCCTGTGG
CCTGTCGGATGCGGCCCACATCGAGAGCCTGCAGGAGAAGTCGCAGTGCGCACTGGAGGAGTACGTGAGG
AGCCAGTACCCCAACCAGCCCAGCCGTTTTGGCAAACTGCTGCTGCGACTGCCCTCGCTGCGCACCGTGT
CCTCCTCCGTCATCGAGCAGCTCTTCTTCGTCCGTTTGGTAGGTAAAACCCCCATCGAAACTCTCATCCG
CGATATGTTACTGTCTGGGAGCAGCTTCAACTGGCCTTACATGTCCATCCAGTGCTCCTAGAACCCAGCT
TTCTTGTACAAAGTGGTTGATCTAGAGGGCCCGCGGTTCGAAGGTAAGCCTATCCCTAACCCTCTCCTCG
GTCTCGATTCTACGCGTACCGGTCATCATCACCATCACCATTGAGTTTAAACCCGCTGATCAGCCTCAAT
TCGATATCAAGCTTATCGATAATCAACCTCTGGATTACAAAATTTGTGAAAGATTGACTGGTATTCTTAA
CTATGTTGCTCCTTTTACGCTATGTGGATACGCTGCTTTAATGCCTTTGTATCATGCTATTGCTTCCCGT
ATGGCTTTCATTTTCTCCTCCTTGTATAAATCCTGGTTGCTGTCTCTTTATGAGGAGTTGTGGCCCGTTG
TCAGGCAACGTGGCGTGGTGTGCACTGTGTTTGCTGACGCAACCCCCACTGGTTGGGGCATTGCCACCAC
CTGTCAGCTCCTTTCCGGGACTTTCGCTTTCCCCCTCCCTATTGCCACGGCGGAACTCATCGCCGCCTGC
CTTGCCCGCTGCTGGACAGGGGCTCGGCTGTTGGGCACTGACAATTCCGTGGTGTTGTCGGGGAAATCAT
CGTCCTTTCCTTGGCTGCTCGCCTGTGTTGCCACCTGGATTCTGCGCGGGACGTCCTTCTGCTACGTCCC
TTCGGCCCTCAATCCAGCGGACCTTCCTTCCCGCGGCCTGCTGCCGGCTCTGCGGCCTCTTCCGCGTCTT
CGCCTTCGCCCTCAGACGAGTCGGATCTCCCTTTGGGCCGCCTCCCCGCATCGATACCGTCGACCTCGAG
ACCTAGAAAAACATGGAGCAATCACAAGTAGCAATACAGCAGCTACCAATGCTGATTGTGCCTGGCTAGA
AGCACAAGAGGAGGAGGAGGTGGGTTTTCCAGTCACACCTCAGGTACCTTTAAGACCAATGACTTACAAG
GCAGCTGTAGATCTTAGCCACTTTTTAAAAGAAAAGGGGGGACTGGAAGGGCTAATTCACTCCCAACGAA
GACAAGATATCCTTGATCTGTGGATCTACCACACACAAGGCTACTTCCCTGATTGGCAGAACTACACACC
AGGGCCAGGGATCAGATATCCACTGACCTTTGGATGGTGCTACAAGCTAGTACCAGTTGAGCAAGAGAAG
GTAGAAGAAGCCAATGAAGGAGAGAACACCCGCTTGTTACACCCTGTGAGCCTGCATGGGATGGATGACC
CGGAGAGAGAAGTATTAGAGTGGAGGTTTGACAGCCGCCTAGCATTTCATCACATGGCCCGAGAGCTGCA
TCCGGACTGTACTGGGTCTCTCTGGTTAGACCAGATCTGAGCCTGGGAGCTCTCTGGCTAACTAGGGAAC
CCACTGCTTAAGCCTCAATAAAGCTTGCCTTGAGTGCTTCAAGTAGTGTGTGCCCGTCTGTTGTGTGACT
CTGGTAACTAGAGATCCCTCAGACCCTTTTAGTCAGTGTGGAAAATCTCTAGCAGGGCCCGTTTAAACCC
GCTGATCAGCCTCGACTGTGCCTTCTAGTTGCCAGCCATCTGTTGTTTGCCCCTCCCCCGTGCCTTCCTT
GACCCTGGAAGGTGCCACTCCCACTGTCCTTTCCTAATAAAATGAGGAAATTGCATCGCATTGTCTGAGT
AGGTGTCATTCTATTCTGGGGGGTGGGGTGGGGCAGGACAGCAAGGGGGAGGATTGGGAAGACAATAGCA
GGCATGCTGGGGATGCGGTGGGCTCTATGGCTTCTGAGGCGGAAAGAACCAGCTGGGGCTCTAGGGGGTA
TCCCC
[124 nt withheld, positions 6166-6289]
C
[91 nt withheld, positions 6291-6381]
A
[49 nt withheld, positions 6383-6431]
CCTTTGACGTTGGAGTCCACGTTCTTT
[37 nt withheld, positions 6459-6495]
ACCCTATCTCGGTCTATTCTTTTGATTTATAAGGGATTTTGCCGATTTCGGCCTATTGGTTAAAAAATGA
GCTGATTTAACAAAAATTTAACGCGAATTAATTCTGTGGAATGTGTGTCAGTTAGGGTGTGGAAAGTCCC
CAGGCTCCCCAGCAGGCAGAAGTATGCAAAGCATGCATCTCAATTAGTCAGCAACCAGGTGTGGAAAGTC
CCCAGGCTCCCCAGCAGGCAGAAGTATGCAAAGCATGCATCTCAATTAGTCAGCAACCATAGTCCCGCCC
CTAACTCCGCCCATCCCGCCCCTAACTCCGCCCAGTTCCGCCCATTCTCCGCCCCATGGCTGACTAATTT
TTTTTATTTATGCAGAGGCCGAGGCCGCCTCTGCCTCTGAGCTATTCCAGAAGTAGTGAGGAGGCTTTTT
TGGAGGCCTAGGCTTTTGCAAAAAGCTCCCGGGAGCTTGTATATCCATTTTCGGATCTGATCAGCACGTG
TTGACAATTAATCATCGGCATAGTATATCGGCATAGTATAATACGACAAGGTGAGGAACTAAACCATGGC
CAAGTTGACCAGTGCCGTTCCGGTGCTCACCGCGCGCGACGTCGCCGGAGCGGTCGAGTTCTGGACCGAC
CGGCTCGGGTTCTCCCGGGACTTCGTGGAGGACGACTTCGCCGGTGTGGTCCGGGACGACGTGACCCTGT
TCATCAGCGCGGTCCAGGACCAGGTGGTGCCGGACAACACCCTGGCCTGGGTGTGGGTGCGCGGCCTGGA
CGAGCTGTACGCCGAGTGGTCGGAGGTCGTGTCCACGAACTTCCGGGACGCCTCCGGGCCGGCCATGACC
GAGATCGGCGAGCAGCCGTGGGGGCGGGAGTTCGCCCTGCGCGACCCGGCCGGCAACTGCGTGCACTTCG
TGGCCGAGGAGCAGGACTGACACGTGCTACGAGATTTCGATTCCACCGCCGCCTTCTATGAAAGGTTGGG
CTTCGGAATCGTTTTCCGGGACGCCGGCTGGATGATCCTCCAGCGCGGGGATCTCATGCTGGAGTTCTTC
GCCCACCCCAACTTGTTTATTGCAGCTTATAATGGTTACAAATAAAGCAATAGCATCACAAATTTCACAA
ATAAAGCATTTTTTTCACTGCATTCTAGTTGTGGTTTGTCCAAACTCATCAATGTATCTTATCATGTCTG
TATACCGTCGACCTCTAGCTAGAGCTTGGCGTAATCATGGTCATAGCTGTTTCCTGTGTGAAATTGTTAT
CCGCTCACAATTCCACACAACATACGAGCCGGAAGCATAAAGTGTAAAGCCTGGGGTGCCTAATGAGTGA
GCTAACTCACATTAATTGCGTTGCGCTCACTGCCCGCTTTCCAGTCGGGAAACCTGTCGTGCCAGCTGCA
TTAATGAATCGGCCAACGCGCGGGGAGAGGCGGTTTGCGTATTGGGCGCTCTTCCGCTTCCTCGCTCACT
GACTCGCTGCGCTCGGTCGTTCGGCTGCGGCGAGCGGTATCAGCTCACTCAAAGGCGGTAATACGGTTAT
CCACAGAATCAGGGGATAACGCAGGAAAGAACATGTGAGCAAAAGGCCAGCAAAAGGCCAGGAACCGTAA
AAAGGCCGCGTTGCTGGCGTTTTTCCATAGGCTCCGCCCCCCTGACGAGCATCACAAAAATCGACGCTCA
AGTCAGAGGTGGCGAAACCCGACAGGACTATAAAGATACCAGGCGTTTCCCCCTGGAAGCTCCCTCGTGC
GCTCTCCTGTTCCGACCCTGCCGCTTACCGGATACCTGTCCGCCTTTCTCCCTTCGGGAAGCGTGGCGCT
TTCTCATAGCTCACGCTGTAGGTATCTCAGTTCGGTGTAGGTCGTTCGCTCCAAGCTGGGCTGTGTGCAC
GAACCCCCCGTTCAGCCCGACCGCTGCGCCTTATCCGGTAACTATCGTCTTGAGTCCAACCCGGTAAGAC
ACGACTTATCGCCACTGGCAGCAGCCACTGGTAACAGGATTAGCAGAGCGAGGTATGTAGGCGGTGCTAC
AGAGTTCTTGAAGTGGTGGCCTAACTACGGCTACACTAGAAGAACAGTATTTGGTATCTGCGCTCTGCTG
AAGCCAGTTACCTTCGGAAAAAGAGTTGGTAGCTCTTGATCCGGCAAACAAACCACCGCTGGTAGCGGTG
GTTTTTTTGTTTGCAAGCAGCAGATTACGCGCAGAAAAAAAGGATCTCAAGAAGATCCTTTGATCTTTTC
TACGGGGTCTGACGCTCAGTGGAACGAAAACTCACGTTAAGGGATTTTGGTCATGAGATTATCAAAAAGG
ATCTTCACCTAGATCCTTTTAAATTAAAAATGAAGTTTTAAATCAATCTAAAGTATATATGAGTAAACTT
GGTCTGACAGTTACCAATGCTTAATCAGTGAGGCACCTATCTCAGCGATCTGTCTATTTCGTTCATCCAT
AGTTGCCTGACTCCCCGTCGTGTAGATAACTACGATACGGGAGGGCTTACCATCTGGCCCCAGTGCTGCA
ATGATACCGCGAGACCCACGCTCACCGGCTCCAGATTTATCAGCAATAAACCAGCCAGCCGGAAGGGCCG
AGCGCAGAAGTGGTCCTGCAACTTTATCCGCCTCCATCCAGTCTATTAATTGTTGCCGGGAAGCTAGAGT
AAGTAGTTCGCCAGTTAATAGTTTGCGCAACGTTGTTGCCATTGCTACAGGCATCGTGGTGTCACGCTCG
TCGTTTGGTATGGCTTCATTCAGCTCCGGTTCCCAACGATCAAGGCGAGTTACATGATCCCCCATGTTGT
GCAAAAAAGCGGTTAGCTCCTTCGGTCCTCCGATCGTTGTCAGAAGTAAGTTGGCCGCAGTGTTATCACT
CATGGTTATGGCAGCACTGCATAATTCTCTTACTGTCATGCCATCCGTAAGATGCTTTTCTGTGACTGGT
GAGTACTCAACCAAGTCATTCTGAGAATAGTGTATGCGGCGACCGAGTTGCTCTTGCCCGGCGTCAATAC
GGGATAATACCGCGCCACATAGCAGAACTTTAAAAGTGCTCATCATTGGAAAACGTTCTTCGGGGCGAAA
ACTCTCAAGGATCTTACCGCTGTTGAGATCCAGTTCGATGTAACCCACTCGTGCACCCAACTGATCTTCA
GCATCTTTTACTTTCACCAGCGTTTCTGGGTGAGCAAAAACAGGAAGGCAAAATGCCGCAAAAAAGGGAA
TAAGGGCGACACGGAAATGTTGAATACTCATACTCTTCCTTTTTCAATATTATTGAAGCATTTATCAGGG
TTATTGTCTCATGAGCGGATACATATTTGAATGTATTTAGAAAAATAAACAAATAGGGGTTCCGCGCACA
TTTCCCCGAAAAGTGCCACCTG
Features (pLannotate 1.2.2; 36 found; start..end, strand, type, name):
     33..85      -  misc_feature   bom (fragment): basis of mobility region from pBR322
    240..619     +  enhancer       CMV enhancer: human cytomegalovirus immediate early enhancer
    620..819     +  promoter       CMV promoter: human cytomegalovirus (CMV) immediate early promoter
    837..1017    +  LTR            5' LTR (truncated): truncated 5' long terminal repeat (LTR) from HIV-1
   1064..1189    +  misc_feature   HIV-1 Ψ: packaging signal of human immunodeficiency virus type 1
   1173..1536    +  CDS            HIV-1 gag (fragment): gag protein from human immunodeficiency virus 1; gag
   1682..1915    +  misc_feature   RRE: The Rev response element (RRE) of HIV-1 allows for Rev-dependent mRNA export from the nucleus to the cytoplasm.
   2292..2392    +  CDS            Rev (fragment): human immunodeficiency virus 1 (HIV-1) Rev protein; rev; enhances nuclear export of unspliced and incompletely spliced viral mRNAs
   2442..2559    +  misc_feature   cPPT/CTS: central polypurine tract and central termination sequence of HIV-1
   2612..2882    +  protein_bind   tetracycline response element: contains seven copies of the tetracycline operator tetO tetracycline repressor TetR
   2893..2910    +  misc_feature   MCS (fragment): pUC18/19 multiple cloning site
   2915..2953    +  promoter       minimal CMV promoter: human cytomegalovirus (CMV) immediate early promoter
   3053..3071    +  promoter       T7 promoter: promoter for bacteriophage T7 RNA polymerase
   3103..3127    +  protein_bind   attB1: mutant version of attB; recombination site for the Gateway® BP reaction BP Clonase™
   3133..4398    +  CDS            NR2F1: COT1_HUMAN - Also known as EAR3, ERBAL3, TFCOUP1. Experimental evidence at protein level: Swiss-Prot protein existence level 1. Coup (chicken ovalbumin upstream promoter) transcription factor binds to the ovalbumin promoter and, in conjunction with another protein (S300-II) stimulates initiation of transcription. Binds to both direct repeats and palindromes of the 5'-AGGTCA-3' motif. Represses transcriptional activity of LHCG. From Homo sapiens (Human).
   4403..4427    -  protein_bind   attB2: mutant version of attB; recombination site for the Gateway® BP reaction BP Clonase™
   4453..4494    +  CDS            V5 tag: epitope tag from simian virus 5
   4548..4571    +  misc_feature   MCS (fragment): pBluescript multiple cloning site
   4571..5159    +  misc_feature   WPRE: woodchuck hepatitis virus posttranscriptional regulatory element
   5096..5677    +  CDS            nef (fragment): NEF_HV1H2 - Experimental evidence at protein level: Swiss-Prot protein existence level 1. Extracellular Nef protein targets CD4(+) T-lymphocytes for apoptosis by interacting with CXCR4 surface receptors. From Human immunodeficiency virus type 1 group M subtype B (isolate HXB2) (HIV-1).
   5684..5864    +  LTR            5' LTR (truncated): truncated 5' long terminal repeat (LTR) from HIV-1
   5896..6120    +  polyA_signal   bGH poly(A) signal: bovine growth hormone polyadenylation signal
   6124..6145    +  promoter       SV40 promoter (fragment): SV40 enhancer and early promoter
   6166..6594    +  rep_origin     f1 ori (sequence partly withheld): f1 bacteriophage origin of replication; arrow indicates direction of (+) strand synthesis
   6608..6937    +  promoter       SV40 promoter: SV40 enhancer and early promoter
   6985..7032    +  promoter       EM7 promoter: synthetic bacterial promoter&nbsp
   7051..7425    +  CDS            BleoR: antibiotic-binding protein; Sh ble from Streptoalloteichus hindustanus; confers resistance to bleomycin, phleomycin, and Zeocin™
   7435..7560    +  CDS            ble (fragment): BLE_KLEPN - Experimental evidence at protein level: Swiss-Prot protein existence level 1. Binding protein with a strong affinity to the bleomycin family of antibiotics. Binds to CL990; an antimitotic-antibiotic compound. From Klebsiella pneumoniae.
   7555..7676    +  polyA_signal   SV40 poly(A) signal: SV40 polyadenylation signal
   7749..7765    -  protein_bind   lac operator: The lac repressor binds to the lac operator to inhibit transcription in E. coli. This inhibition can be relieved by adding lactose or isopropyl-β-D-thiogalactopyranoside (IPTG). lac repressor encoded by lacI
   7773..7803    -  promoter       lac promoter: promoter for the E. coli lac operon
   7818..7839    -  protein_bind   CAP binding site: CAP binding activates transcription in the presence of cAMP. E. coli catabolite activator protein
   7852..7944    -  CDS            lacI (fragment): lac repressor; lacI; The lac repressor binds to the lac operator to inhibit transcription in E. coli. This inhibition can be relieved by adding lactose or isopropyl-β-D-thiogalactopyranoside (IPTG).
   8127..8715    -  rep_origin     ori: high-copy-number ColE1/pMB1/pBR322/pUC origin of replication
   8886..9746    -  CDS            AmpR: β-lactamase; bla; confers resistance to ampicillin, carbenicillin, and related antibiotics
   9747..9851    -  promoter       AmpR promoter: bla
