[The description below was written by a language model from this plasmid's Addgene catalogue record and pLannotate feature annotations shown in this document.]
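Description:
tetO-NR2F1 is a lentiviral transfer plasmid for doxycycline-inducible overexpression of human NR2F1 (COUP-TFI), a nuclear receptor transcription factor, in mammalian cells. It was built on the FU-tetO-Gateway destination backbone by Gateway cloning: attB sites were added to the NR2F1 cDNA by PCR, an entry clone was made, and an LR reaction placed the ORF in the vector, so the coding sequence is flanked by attB1 and attB2. Expression is driven by a tetracycline response element with seven tetO copies fused to a minimal CMV promoter. This Tet-ON arrangement needs a reverse tetracycline transactivator, which is not among the annotated features and so would have to be supplied separately. A T7 promoter sits upstream of the insert and a V5 tag sequence lies just beyond attB2; the record does not say whether the tag is fused in frame to NR2F1. A WPRE follows to enhance transcript expression. The depositor notes a deletion described as 36G in the insert and states that it does not affect plasmid function.

The viral framework is HIV-1 derived. A CMV enhancer/promoter drives a truncated 5' LTR for genomic RNA production in packaging cells, followed by the Ψ packaging signal with a gag fragment, the RRE for Rev-dependent export, and the cPPT/CTS. A truncated LTR annotated downstream of the cargo, followed by a bGH polyadenylation signal, closes the viral unit. Outside it, the backbone carries an SV40/EM7-driven bleomycin/Zeocin resistance cassette, an f1 origin, a ColE1-type origin and ampicillin resistance for propagation in E. coli, where the catalogue lists it as low copy. The associated work used transcription factor combinations for direct reprogramming toward a human cardiomyocyte-like state.
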