Addgene plasmid #170698: tetO-NR2F1
Purpose: doxycycline-inducible overexpression of NR2F1
Depositing lab: Paul Burridge. Depositing organization: Northwestern University. Publication: A novel transcription factor combination for direct reprogramming to a spontaneously contracting human cardiomyocyte-like state. Romero-Tejeda M, Fonoudi H, Weddle CJ, DeKeyser JM, Lenny B, Fetterman KA, Magdy T, Sapkota Y, Epting C, Burridge PW. J Mol Cell Cardiol. 2023 Jul 6:S0022-2828(23)00106-2. doi: 10.1016/j.yjmcc.2023.06.005. PubMed 37421991.
Backbone
  Vector backbone: FU-tetO-Gateway
  Backbone manufacturer: addgene plasmid #43914
  Backbone size w/o insert (bp): 8600
  Total vector size (bp): 9879
  Modifications to backbone: NR2F1 ORF added to plasmid using Gateway cloning
  Vector type: Mammalian Expression, Lentiviral ; Doxycycline Inducible
Growth in bacteria
  Bacterial resistance: Ampicillin, 100 μg/mL
  Growth temperature: 30°C
  Growth strain: NEB Stable
  Copy number: Low Copy
Gene/Insert
  Gene/Insert name: nuclear receptor subfamily 2 group F member 1 (alt names: NR2F1; BBOAS | BBSOAS | COUP-TFI | EAR-3 | EAR3 | ERBAL3 | NR2F2 | SVP44 | TCFCOUP1 | TFCOUP1)
  Species: H. sapiens (human)
  Mutation: deletion of 36G- please see depositor comments
  GenBank ID: 3912075
  Entrez Gene: NR2F1 (a.k.a. BBOAS, BBSOAS, COUP-TFI, COUPTF1, EAR-3, EAR3, ERBAL3, SVP44, TCFCOUP1, TFCOUP1)
  Promoter: TRE promoter, Tet-ON
  Cloning method: Gateway Cloning
  Sequencing primers: 5′ LNCX; T7
Resource information
  A portion of this plasmid was derived from a plasmid made by: NR2F1 cDNA was obtained from Dharmacon (MHS6278-202757063)
Terms and licenses: Academic/Nonprofit Terms; Industry Terms: Not Available to Industry
Depositor comments: Please note 36G is deleted from the insert. Depositor confirms this does not effect plasmid function. This plasmid was generated using Gateway cloning. attB sites were added to NR2F1 via PCR reaction using pCMV-SPORT6-NR2F1 as a template. Resulting fragements were recombined with pDONR221 to generate an entry clone. LR reaction was performed using the destination vector FU-tetO-Gateway (Addgene Plasmid #19778).
How to cite: tetO-NR2F1 was a gift from Paul Burridge (Addgene plasmid # 170698 ; http://n2t.net/addgene:170698 ; RRID:Addgene_170698)
